Addgene plasmid #84222: Osa-pCAMBIA-1301-STTM439
Purpose: Disturb the expression of miR439 in rice
Depositing lab: Guiliang Tang. Depositing organization: Michigan Technological University. Publication: Effective small RNA destruction by the expression of a short tandem target mimic in Arabidopsis. Yan J, Gu Y, Jia X, Kang W, Pan S, Tang X, Chen X, Tang G. Plant Cell. 2012 Feb;24(2):415-27. doi: 10.1105/tpc.111.094144. Epub 2012 Feb 17. PubMed 22345490.
Backbone
  Vector backbone: pCAMBIA-1301
  Backbone manufacturer: CAMBIA Company
  Backbone size w/o insert (bp): 11827
  Vector type: Bacterial Expression, Yeast Expression, Plant Expression
  Selectable markers: Hygromycin
Growth in bacteria
  Bacterial resistance: Chloramphenicol and Kanamycin, 25 & 50 μg/mL
  Growth temperature: 37°C
  Growth strain: DH5alpha
  Copy number: Unknown
Gene/Insert
  Gene/Insert name: miR439 (alt name: Osa-miR439)
  Species: Rice
  Insert size (bp): 2846
  GenBank ID: miRBase (MI0001691-MI0001700)
  Promoter: 2x35S
  Cloning method: Restriction Enzyme; 5′ cloning site PacI (unknown if destroyed); 3′ cloning site PacI (unknown if destroyed)
  Sequencing primers: 5′ 35S promoter; 3′ AGGTTTAGTCGTCTCGTGTCTG
Terms and licenses: Academic/Nonprofit Terms; Industry Terms: Not Available to Industry
Depositor comments: This plasmid used to disturb miR439’s expression by STTM method invented by Dr. Guiliang Tang’s Lab in Michigan Technological University (Plant cell, 2012), Houghton, MI, USA. The method used to construct this plasmid refers to Tang et al., (Methods, 2012) with minor revision. The STTM sequence in this plasmid may contain discrepancies compared to the reference sequence(s). According to the depositing lab, these mutations should not affect plasmid function. For additional published information regarding this plasmid, please see https://www.cell.com/molecular-plant/pdf/S1674-2052(18)30275-2.pdf?_returnURL=https%3A%2F%2Flinkinghub.elsevier.com%2Fretrieve%2Fpii%2FS1674205218302752%3Fshowall%3Dtrue#
How to cite: Osa-pCAMBIA-1301-STTM439 was a gift from Guiliang Tang (Addgene plasmid # 84222 ; http://n2t.net/addgene:84222 ; RRID:Addgene_84222)
