[The description below was written by a language model from this plasmid's Addgene catalogue record and pLannotate feature annotations shown in this document.]
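Description:
Osa-pCAMBIA-1301-STTM439 is a plant binary vector built on pCAMBIA-1301 and designed to interfere with the microRNA miR439 in rice using the short tandem target mimic (STTM) approach. An STTM transcript carries two imperfect miRNA binding sites joined by a short spacer; when expressed in plants it sequesters the target small RNA and triggers its degradation, producing a knockdown of miRNA function. The backbone carries the usual pCAMBIA maintenance elements: a pBR322-type ori with the bom site for propagation in E. coli, the pVS1 oriV with RepA and StaA for stable replication in Agrobacterium, and a kanamycin resistance gene outside the T-DNA.

The roughly 2.8 kb insert was cloned at a PacI site and is driven by a 2x35S promoter according to the record. The annotation shows a partial 35S promoter followed across the circular junction by a full CaMV 35S promoter, then a CaMV poly(A) signal. The STTM module itself is not annotated but presumably lies in the short gap between promoter and terminator. The inserted fragment also brings a chloramphenicol acetyltransferase gene, fragments of a ColE1-type origin, and T7 and SP6 promoters, apparently carried over from an intermediate cloning vector, which explains the dual chloramphenicol and kanamycin selection in bacteria. Between the nopaline-type left and right T-DNA borders, the vector also retains a hygromycin phosphotransferase gene under an enhanced 35S promoter for selecting transformed plant cells, and a 35S-driven, catalase-intron-containing GUS reporter with a His tag and NOS terminator that is expressed in plants but not in bacteria. The depositor notes that the STTM sequence may differ slightly from the reference sequence, with no expected effect on function.
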