Features (pLannotate 1.2.2; 37 found; start..end, strand, type, name):
      1..346     +  promoter       CaMV 35S promoter: strong constitutive promoter from cauliflower mosaic virus
    298..344     +  promoter       minimal CaMV 35S promoter: minimal 35S promoter from cauliflower mosaic virus
    507..683     +  polyA_signal   CaMV poly(A) signal: cauliflower mosaic virus polyadenylation signal
   1245..1263    -  promoter       SP6 promoter: promoter for bacteriophage SP6 RNA polymerase
   1328..1987    -  CDS            CmR: chloramphenicol acetyltransferase; cat; confers resistance to chloramphenicol
   1988..2024    -  promoter       cat promoter (fragment): promoter of the E. coli cat gene encoding chloramphenicol acetyltransferase
   2024..2052    -  promoter       tet promoter: E. coli promoter for tetracycline efflux protein gene
   2114..2282    -  rep_origin     ori (fragment): high-copy-number ColE1/pMB1/pBR322/pUC origin of replication
   2290..2311    -  rep_origin     ori (fragment): high-copy-number ColE1/pMB1/pBR322/pUC origin of replication
   2313..2336    -  rep_origin     ori (fragment): high-copy-number ColE1/pMB1/pBR322/pUC origin of replication
   2350..2381    -  misc_feature   MCS (fragment): pUC18/19 multiple cloning site
   2412..2434    -  protein_bind   lac operator (fragment): The lac repressor binds to the lac operator to inhibit transcription in E. coli. This inhibition can be relieved by adding lactose or isopropyl-β-D-thiogalactopyranoside (IPTG). lac repressor encoded by lacI
   2438..2468    -  promoter       lac promoter: promoter for the E. coli lac operon
   2483..2504    -  protein_bind   CAP binding site: CAP binding activates transcription in the presence of cAMP. E. coli catabolite activator protein
   2517..2605    -  CDS            lacI (fragment): lac repressor; lacI; The lac repressor binds to the lac operator to inhibit transcription in E. coli. This inhibition can be relieved by adding lactose or isopropyl-β-D-thiogalactopyranoside (IPTG).
   2695..3371    +  promoter       CaMV 35S promoter (enhanced): cauliflower mosaic virus 35S promoter with a duplicated enhancer region
   3438..4463    +  CDS            HygR: hygromycin B phosphotransferase confers resistance to hygromycin
   4504..4678    +  polyA_signal   CaMV poly(A) signal: cauliflower mosaic virus polyadenylation signal
   4756..4780    -  misc_feature   LB T-DNA repeat: left border repeat from nopaline C58 T-DNA
   5205..5999    +  CDS            KanR: aminoglycoside phosphotransferase; aphA-3; confers resistance to kanamycin
   6086..6674    +  rep_origin     ori: high-copy-number ColE1/pMB1/pBR322/pUC origin of replication
   6860..7000    -  misc_feature   bom: basis of mobility region from pBR322
   7102..7141    -  CDS            rop (fragment): Rop protein, which maintains plasmids at low copy number; rop
   7344..7538    -  rep_origin     pVS1 oriV: origin of replication for the Pseudomonas plasmid pVS1 (Heeb et al., 2000)
   7604..8677    -  CDS            pVS1 RepA: replication protein from the Pseudomonas plasmid pVS1 (Heeb et al., 2000)
   9106..9735    -  CDS            pVS1 StaA: stability protein from the Pseudomonas plasmid pVS1 (Heeb et al., 2000)
  10295..10696   -  CDS            Y4CG_SINFN (fragment): Protein inferred from homology: Swiss-Prot protein existence level 3. From Sinorhizobium fredii (strain NBRC 101917 / NGR234).
  11036..11060   -  misc_feature   RB T-DNA repeat: right border repeat from nopaline C58 T-DNA
  11082..11334   -  terminator     NOS terminator: nopaline synthase terminator and poly(A) signal
  11369..11387   -  CDS            9xHis (fragment): 9xHis affinity tag
  11393..13415   -  CDS            GUS (fragment): β-glucuronidase This version of the gusA gene has a 5' extension with a catalase intron to ensure expression in plants but not bacteria.
  13436..13777   -  promoter       CaMV 35S promoter: strong constitutive promoter from cauliflower mosaic virus
  14017..14171   -  CDS            lacZα (fragment): LacZα fragment of β-galactosidase; lacZ fragment
  14174..14191   -  misc_feature   MCS (fragment): pUC18/19 multiple cloning site
  14200..14241   -  rep_origin     ori (fragment): high-copy-number ColE1/pMB1/pBR322/pUC origin of replication
  14347..14365   +  promoter       T7 promoter: promoter for bacteriophage T7 RNA polymerase
  14434..14720   +  promoter       CaMV 35S promoter (fragment): strong constitutive promoter from cauliflower mosaic virus
>Addgene plasmid #84222 | Osa-pCAMBIA-1301-STTM439 | addgene full sequence | sequence record 174341 | Addgene NGS Result
TGAGACTTTTCAACAAAGGGTAATTTCGGGAAACCTCCTCGGATTCCATTGCCCAGCTATCTGTCACCTC
ATCGAAAGGACAGTAGAAAAGGAAGGTGGCTCCTACAAATGCCATCATTGCGATAAAGGAAAGGCTATCA
TTCAAGATGCCTCTGCCGACAGTGGTCCCAAAGATGGACCCCCACCCACGAGGAGCATCGTGGAAAAAGA
AGACGTTCCAACCACGTCTTCAAAGCAAGTGGATTGATGTGACATCTCCACTGACATAAGGGATGACGCA
CAACCCCACTATCCTTCGCAAGACCCTTCCTCTATATAAGGAAGTTCATTTCATTTGGAGAGGACAGCCC
AAGCTTTCGAACAACCGCTACGGTTCGACAGTTGTTGTTGTTATGGTCTAATTTAAATATGGTCTAAAGA
AGAAGAATTCGAACAACCGCTACGGTTCGACAGAATTCGGTACGCTGAAATCACCAGTCTCTCTCTACAA
ATCTATCTCTCTCTATTTTCTCCATAAATAATGTGTGAGTAGTTTCCCGATAAGGGAAATTAGGGTTCTT
ATAGGGTTTCGCTCATGTGTTGAGCATATAAGAAACCCTTAGTATGTATTTGTATTTGTAAAATACTTCT
ATCAATAAAATTTCTAATTCCTAAAACCAAAATCCAGTACTAAAATCCAGATCTCCTAAAGTCCCTATAG
ATCTTTGTCGTGAATATAAACCAGACACGAGACGACTAGACCTGGAGCCCAGACGCCGTTCGAAGCTAGA
AGTACCGCTTAGGCAGGAGGCCGTTAGGGAAAAGATGCTAAGGCAGGGTTGGTTACGTTGACTCCCCCGT
AGGTTTGGTTTAAATATGATGAAGTGGACGGAAGGAAGGAGGAAGACAAGGAAGGATAAGGTTGCAGGCC
CTGTGCAAGGTAAGAAGATGGAAATTTGATAGAGGTACGCTACTATACTTATACTATACGCTAAGGGAAT
GATTGTATTTATACCCTATACCCCCTAATAACCCCTTATCAATTTAAGAAATAATCCGCATAAGCCCCCG
CTTAAAAATTGGTATCAGAGCCATGAATAGGTCTATGACCAAAACTCAAGAGGATAAAACCTCACCAAAA
TACGAAAGAGTCCTTAACTCTAAAGATAAAAGATCTTTCAAGATCAAAACTAGTTCCCTCACACCGGTGA
CGGGGATCGCATGCGACCTCTGGACCATCACATTGGAGCTTCAGCTGCTCGAGTTCTATAGTGTCACCTA
AATCGTATGTGTATGATACATAAGGTTATGTATTAATTGTAGCCGCGTTCTTACGTCGACGTACCAATTA
CGCCCCGCCCTGTCACTCATCGCAGTACTGTTGTAATTCATTAAGCATTCTGCCGACATGGAAGCCATCA
CAAACGGCATGATGAACCTGAATCGCCAGCGGCATCAGCACCTTGTCGCCTTGCGTATAATATTTGCCCA
TGGTGAAAACGGGGGCGAAGAAGTTGTCCATATTGGCCACGTTTAAATCAAAACTGGTGAAACTCACCCA
GGGATTGGCTGAGACGAAAAACATATTCTCAATAAACCCTTTAGGGAAATAGGCCAGGTTTTCACCGTAA
CACGCCACATCTTGCGAATATATGTGTAGAAACTGCCGGAAATCGTCGTGGTATTCACTCCAGAGCGATG
AAAACGTTTCAGTTTGCTCATGGAAAACGGTGTAACAAGGGTGAACACTATCCCATATTACCAGCTCACC
GTCTTTCATTGCCATACGGAACTCCGGATGAGCATTCATCAGGCGGGCAAGAATGTGAATAAAGGCCGGA
TAAAACTTGTGCTTATTTTTCTTTACGGTCTTTAAAAAGGCCGTAATATCCAGCTGAACGGTCTGGTTAT
AGGTACATTGAGCAACTGACTGAAATGCCTCAAAATGTTCTTTACGATGCCATTGGGATATATCAATGGT
GGTATATCCAGTGATTTCTTTCTCCATTTTAGCTTCCTTAGCTCCTGAAAATCTCGATAACTCATTAAAG
CTTATCGATGATAAGCTGTCAAACATGAGAATTTAGCCCGCCTAATGAGCGGGCTTTTTGTTGTGATCCG
CGTTGCTGGCGTTTTTCCATAGGCTCCGCCCCCCTGGCGAGCATCACAAAAATCGACGCTCAAGTCAGAG
GTGGCGAAACCCGACAGGACTATAAAGATACCAGGCGTTTCCCCCCTGGAAGCTCCCTCGTGCGCTCTCC
TGTTCCGACCCTGCCGCTTACCGGATACCTGTCCGCCTTTCTTAATTAAGTTTGCAAGCAGCAGATTACG
CCCTTACCGGATACCTGTCCGCCTTTTTAATTAATCTAGCTAGAGGATCCCCGGGTACCGAGCTCGAATT
CGTAATCATGTCATAGCTGTTTCCTGTGTGAAATTGTTATCCGCTCACAATTCCACACAACATACGAGCC
GGAAGCATAAAGTGTAAAGCCTGGGGTGCCTAATGAGTGAGCTAACTCACATTAATTGCGTTGCGCTCAC
TGCCCGCTTTCCAGTCGGGAAACCTGTCGTGCCAGCTGCATTAATGAATCGGCCAACGCGCGGGGAGAGG
CGGTTTGCGTATTGGCTAGAGCAGCTTGCCAACATGGTGGAGCACGACACTCTCGTCTACTCCAAGAATA
TCAAAGATACAGTCTCAGAAGACCAAAGGGCTATTGAGACTTTTCAACAAAGGGTAATATCGGGAAACCT
CCTCGGATTCCATTGCCCAGCTATCTGTCACTTCATCAAAAGGACAGTAGAAAAGGAAGGTGGCACCTAC
AAATGCCATCATTGCGATAAAGGAAAGGCTATCGTTCAAGATGCCTCTGCCGACAGTGGTCCCAAAGATG
GACCCCCACCCACGAGGAGCATCGTGGAAAAAGAAGACGTTCCAACCACGTCTTCAAAGCAAGTGGATTG
ATGTGAACATGGTGGAGCACGACACTCTCGTCTACTCCAAGAATATCAAAGATACAGTCTCAGAAGACCA
AAGGGCTATTGAGACTTTTCAACAAAGGGTAATATCGGGAAACCTCCTCGGATTCCATTGCCCAGCTATC
TGTCACTTCATCAAAAGGACAGTAGAAAAGGAAGGTGGCACCTACAAATGCCATCATTGCGATAAAGGAA
AGGCTATCGTTCAAGATGCCTCTGCCGACAGTGGTCCCAAAGATGGACCCCCACCCACGAGGAGCATCGT
GGAAAAAGAAGACGTTCCAACCACGTCTTCAAAGCAAGTGGATTGATGTGATATCTCCACTGACGTAAGG
GATGACGCACAATCCCACTATCCTTCGCAAGACCCTTCCTCTATATAAGGAAGTTCATTTCATTTGGAGA
GGACACGCTGAAATCACCAGTCTCTCTCTACAAATCTATCTCTCTCGAGCTTTCGCAGATCCGGGGGGCA
ATGAGATATGAAAAAGCCTGAACTCACCGCGACGTCTGTCGAGAAGTTTCTGATCGAAAAGTTCGACAGC
GTCTCCGACCTGATGCAGCTCTCGGAGGGCGAAGAATCTCGTGCTTTCAGCTTCGATGTAGGAGGGCGTG
GATATGTCCTGCGGGTAAATAGCTGCGCCGATGGTTTCTACAAAGATCGTTATGTTTATCGGCACTTTGC
ATCGGCCGCGCTCCCGATTCCGGAAGTGCTTGACATTGGGGAGTTTAGCGAGAGCCTGACCTATTGCATC
TCCCGCCGTTCACAGGGTGTCACGTTGCAAGACCTGCCTGAAACCGAACTGCCCGCTGTTCTACAACCGG
TCGCGGAGGCTATGGATGCGATCGCTGCGGCCGATCTTAGCCAGACGAGCGGGTTCGGCCCATTCGGACC
GCAAGGAATCGGTCAATACACTACATGGCGTGATTTCATATGCGCGATTGCTGATCCCCATGTGTATCAC
TGGCAAACTGTGATGGACGACACCGTCAGTGCGTCCGTCGCGCAGGCTCTCGATGAGCTGATGCTTTGGG
CCGAGGACTGCCCCGAAGTCCGGCACCTCGTGCACGCGGATTTCGGCTCCAACAATGTCCTGACGGACAA
TGGCCGCATAACAGCGGTCATTGACTGGAGCGAGGCGATGTTCGGGGATTCCCAATACGAGGTCGCCAAC
ATCTTCTTCTGGAGGCCGTGGTTGGCTTGTATGGAGCAGCAGACGCGCTACTTCGAGCGGAGGCATCCGG
AGCTTGCAGGATCGCCACGACTCCGGGCGTATATGCTCCGCATTGGTCTTGACCAACTCTATCAGAGCTT
GGTTGACGGCAATTTCGATGATGCAGCTTGGGCGCAGGGTCGATGCGACGCAATCGTCCGATCCGGAGCC
GGGACTGTCGGGCGTACACAAATCGCCCGCAGAAGCGCGGCCGTCTGGACCGATGGCTGTGTAGAAGTAC
TCGCCGATAGTGGAAACCGACGCCCCAGCACTCGTCCGAGGGCAAAGAAATAGAGTAGATGCCGACCGGG
ATCTGTCGATCGACAAGCTCGAGTTTCTCCATAATAATGTGTGAGTAGTTCCCAGATAAGGGAATTAGGG
TTCCTATAGGGTTTCGCTCATGTGTTGAGCATATAAGAAACCCTTAGTATGTATTTGTATTTGTAAAATA
CTTCTATCAATAAAATTTCTAATTCCTAAAACCAAAATCCAGTACTAAAATCCAGATCCCCCGAATTAAT
TCGGCGTTAATTCAGTACATTAAAAACGTCCGCAATGTGTTATTAAGTTGTCTAAGCGTCAATTTGTTTA
CACCACAATATATCCTGCCACCAGCCAGCCAACAGCTCCCCGACCGGCAGCTCGGCACAAAATCACCACT
CGATACAGGCAGCCCATCAGTCCGGGACGGCGTCAGCGGGAGAGCCGTTGTAAGGCGGCAGACTTTGCTC
ATGTTACCGATGCTATTCGGAAGAACGGCAACTAAGCTGCCGGGTTTGAAACACGGATGATCTCGCGGAG
GGTAGCATGTTGATTGTAACGATGACAGAGCGTTGCTGCCTGTGATCACCGCGGTTTCAAAATCGGCTCC
GTCGATACTATGTTATACGCCAACTTTGAAAACAACTTTGAAAAAGCTGTTTTCTGGTATTTAAGGTTTT
AGAATGCAAGGAACAGTGAATTGGAGTTCGTCTTGTTATAATTAGCTTCTTGGGGTATCTTTAAATACTG
TAGAAAAGAGGAAGGAAATAATAAATGGCTAAAATGAGAATATCACCGGAATTGAAAAAACTGATCGAAA
AATACCGCTGCGTAAAAGATACGGAAGGAATGTCTCCTGCTAAGGTATATAAGCTGGTGGGAGAAAATGA
AAACCTATATTTAAAAATGACGGACAGCCGGTATAAAGGGACCACCTATGATGTGGAACGGGAAAAGGAC
ATGATGCTATGGCTGGAAGGAAAGCTGCCTGTTCCAAAGGTCCTGCACTTTGAACGGCATGATGGCTGGA
GCAATCTGCTCATGAGTGAGGCCGATGGCGTCCTTTGCTCGGAAGAGTATGAAGATGAACAAAGCCCTGA
AAAGATTATCGAGCTGTATGCGGAGTGCATCAGGCTCTTTCACTCCATCGACATATCGGATTGTCCCTAT
ACGAATAGCTTAGACAGCCGCTTAGCCGAATTGGATTACTTACTGAATAACGATCTGGCCGATGTGGATT
GCGAAAACTGGGAAGAAGACACTCCATTTAAAGATCCGCGCGAGCTGTATGATTTTTTAAAGACGGAAAA
GCCCGAAGAGGAACTTGTCTTTTCCCACGGCGACCTGGGAGACAGCAACATCTTTGTGAAAGATGGCAAA
GTAAGTGGCTTTATTGATCTTGGGAGAAGCGGCAGGGCGGACAAGTGGTATGACATTGCCTTCTGCGTCC
GGTCGATCAGGGAGGATATCGGGGAAGAACAGTATGTCGAGCTATTTTTTGACTTACTGGGGATCAAGCC
TGATTGGGAGAAAATAAAATATTATATTTTACTGGATGAATTGTTTTAGTACCTAGAATGCATGACCAAA
ATCCCTTAACGTGAGTTTTCGTTCCACTGAGCGTCAGACCCCGTAGAAAAGATCAAAGGATCTTCTTGAG
ATCCTTTTTTTCTGCGCGTAATCTGCTGCTTGCAAACAAAAAAACCACCGCTACCAGCGGTGGTTTGTTT
GCCGGATCAAGAGCTACCAACTCTTTTTCCGAAGGTAACTGGCTTCAGCAGAGCGCAGATACCAAATACT
GTCCTTCTAGTGTAGCCGTAGTTAGGCCACCACTTCAAGAACTCTGTAGCACCGCCTACATACCTCGCTC
TGCTAATCCTGTTACCAGTGGCTGCTGCCAGTGGCGATAAGTCGTGTCTTACCGGGTTGGACTCAAGACG
ATAGTTACCGGATAAGGCGCAGCGGTCGGGCTGAACGGGGGGTTCGTGCACACAGCCCAGCTTGGAGCGA
ACGACCTACACCGAACTGAGATACCTACAGCGTGAGCTATGAGAAAGCGCCACGCTTCCCGAAGGGAGAA
AGGCGGACAGGTATCCGGTAAGCGGCAGGGTCGGAACAGGAGAGCGCACGAGGGAGCTTCCAGGGGGAAA
CGCCTGGTATCTTTATAGTCCTGTCGGGTTTCGCCACCTCTGACTTGAGCGTCGATTTTTGTGATGCTCG
TCAGGGGGGCGGAGCCTATGGAAAAACGCCAGCAACGCGGCCTTTTTACGGTTCCTGGCCTTTTGCTGGC
CTTTTGCTCACATGTTCTTTCCTGCGTTATCCCCTGATTCTGTGGATAACCGTATTACCGCCTTTGAGTG
AGCTGATACCGCTCGCCGCAGCCGAACGACCGAGCGCAGCGAGTCAGTGAGCGAGGAAGCGGAAGAGCGC
CTGATGCGGTATTTTCTCCTTACGCATCTGTGCGGTATTTCACACCGCATATGGTGCACTCTCAGTACAA
TCTGCTCTGATGCCGCATAGTTAAGCCAGTATACACTCCGCTATCGCTACGTGACTGGGTCATGGCTGCG
CCCCGACACCCGCCAACACCCGCTGACGCGCCCTGACGGGCTTGTCTGCTCCCGGCATCCGCTTACAGAC
AAGCTGTGACCGTCTCCGGGAGCTGCATGTGTCAGAGGTTTTCACCGTCATCACCGAAACGCGCGAGGCA
GGGTGCCTTGATGTGGGCGCCGGCGGTCGAGTGGCGACGGCGCGGCTTGTCCGCGCCCTGGTAGATTGCC
TGGCCGTAGGCCAGCCATTTTTGAGCGGCCAGCGGCCGCGATAGGCCGACGCGAAGCGGCGGGGCGTAGG
GAGCGCAGCGACCGAAGGGTAGGCGCTTTTTGCAGCTCTTCGGCTGTGCGCTGGCCAGACAGTTATGCAC
AGGCCAGGCGGGTTTTAAGAGTTTTAATAAGTTTTAAAGAGTTTTAGGCGGAAAAATCGCCTTTTTTCTC
TTTTATATCAGTCACTTACATGTGTGACCGGTTCCCAATGTACGGCTTTGGGTTCCCAATGTACGGGTTC
CGGTTCCCAATGTACGGCTTTGGGTTCCCAATGTACGTGCTATCCACAGGAAAGAGACCTTTTCGACCTT
TTTCCCCTGCTAGGGCAATTTGCCCTAGCATCTGCTCCGTACATTAGGAACCGGCGGATGCTTCGCCCTC
GATCAGGTTGCGGTAGCGCATGACTAGGATCGGGCCAGCCTGCCCCGCCTCCTCCTTCAAATCGTACTCC
GGCAGGTCATTTGACCCGATCAGCTTGCGCACGGTGAAACAGAACTTCTTGAACTCTCCGGCGCTGCCAC
TGCGTTCGTAGATCGTCTTGAACAACCATCTGGCTTCTGCCTTGCCTGCGGCGCGGCGTGCCAGGCGGTA
GAGAAAACGGCCGATGCCGGGATCGATCAAAAAGTAATCGGGGTGAACCGTCAGCACGTCCGGGTTCTTG
CCTTCTGTGATCTCGCGGTACATCCAATCAGCTAGCTCGATCTCGATGTACTCCGGCCGCCCGGTTTCGC
TCTTTACGATCTTGTAGCGGCTAATCAAGGCTTCACCCTCGGATACCGTCACCAGGCGGCCGTTCTTGGC
CTTCTTCGTACGCTGCATGGCAACGTGCGTGGTGTTTAACCGAATGCAGGTTTCTACCAGGTCGTCTTTC
TGCTTTCCGCCATCGGCTCGCCGGCAGAACTTGAGTACGTCCGCAACGTGTGGACGGAACACGCGGCCGG
GCTTGTCTCCCTTCCCTTCCCGGTATCGGTTCATGGATTCGGTTAGATGGGAAACCGCCATCAGTACCAG
GTCGTAATCCCACACACTGGCCATGCCGGCCGGCCCTGCGGAAACCTCTACGTGCCCGTCTGGAAGCTCG
TAGCGGATCACCTCGCCAGCTCGTCGGTCACGCTTCGACAGACGGAAAACGGCCACGTCCATGATGCTGC
GACTATCGCGGGTGCCCACGTCATAGAGCATCGGAACGAAAAAATCTGGTTGCTCGTCGCCCTTGGGCGG
CTTCCTAATCGACGGCGCACCGGCTGCCGGCGGTTGCCGGGATTCTTTGCGGATTCGATCAGCGGCCGCT
TGCCACGATTCACCGGGGCGTGCTTCTGCCTCGATGCGTTGCCGCTGGGCGGCCTGCGCGGCCTTCAACT
TCTCCACCAGGTCATCACCCAGCGCCGCGCCGATTTGTACCGGGCCGGATGGTTTGCGACCGCTCACGCC
GATTCCTCGGGCTTGGGGGTTCCAGTGCCATTGCAGGGCCGGCAGGCAACCCAGCCGCTTACGCCTGGCC
AACCGCCCGTTCCTCCACACATGGGGCATTCCACGGCGTCGGTGCCTGGTTGTTCTTGATTTTCCATGCC
GCCTCCTTTAGCCGCTAAAATTCATCTACTCATTTATTCATTTGCTCATTTACTCTGGTAGCTGCGCGAT
GTATTCAGATAGCAGCTCGGTAATGGTCTTGCCTTGGCGTACCGCGTACATCTTCAGCTTGGTGTGATCC
TCCGCCGGCAACTGAAAGTTGACCCGCTTCATGGCTGGCGTGTCTGCCAGGCTGGCCAACGTTGCAGCCT
TGCTGCTGCGTGCGCTCGGACGGCCGGCACTTAGCGTGTTTGTGCTTTTGCTCATTTTCTCTTTACCTCA
TTAACTCAAATGAGTTTTGATTTAATTTCAGCGGCCAGCGCCTGGACCTCGCGGGCAGCGTCGCCCTCGG
GTTCTGATTCAAGAACGGTTGTGCCGGCGGCGGCAGTGCCTGGGTAGCTCACGCGCTGCGTGATACGGGA
CTCAAGAATGGGCAGCTCGTACCCGGCCAGCGCCTCGGCAACCTCACCGCCGATGCGCGTGCCTTTGATC
GCCCGCGACACGACAAAGGCCGCTTGTAGCCTTCCATCCGTGACCTCAATGCGCTGCTTAACCAGCTCCA
CCAGGTCGGCGGTGGCCCATATGTCGTAAGGGCTTGGCTGCACCGGAATCAGCACGAAGTCGGCTGCCTT
GATCGCGGACACAGCCAAGTCCGCCGCCTGGGGCGCTCCGTCGATCACTACGAAGTCGCGCCGGCCGATG
GCCTTCACGTCGCGGTCAATCGTCGGGCGGTCGATGCCGACAACGGTTAGCGGTTGATCTTCCCGCACGG
CCGCCCAATCGCGGGCACTGCCCTGGGGATCGGAATCGACTAACAGAACATCGGCCCCGGCGAGTTGCAG
GGCGCGGGCTAGATGGGTTGCGATGGTCGTCTTGCCTGACCCGCCTTTCTGGTTAAGTACAGCGATAACC
TTCATGCGTTCCCCTTGCGTATTTGTTTATTTACTCATCGCATCATATACGCAGCGACCGCATGACGCAA
GCTGTTTTACTCAAATACACATCACCTTTTTAGACGGCGGCGCTCGGTTTCTTCAGCGGCCAAGCTGGCC
GGCCAGGCCGCCAGCTTGGCATCAGACAAACCGGCCAGGATTTCATGCAGCCGCACGGTTGAGACGTGCG
CGGGCGGCTCGAACACGTACCCGGCCGCGATCATCTCCGCCTCGATCTCTTCGGTAATGAAAAACGGTTC
GTCCTGGCCGTCCTGGTGCGGTTTCATGCTTGTTCCTCTTGGCGTTCATTCTCGGCGGCCGCCAGGGCGT
CGGCCTCGGTCAATGCGTCCTCACGGAAGGCACCGCGCCGCCTGGCCTCGGTGGGCGTCACTTCCTCGCT
GCGCTCAAGTGCGCGGTACAGGGTCGAGCGATGCACGCCAAGCAGTGCAGCCGCCTCTTTCACGGTGCGG
CCTTCCTGGTCGATCAGCTCGCGGGCGTGCGCGATCTGTGCCGGGGTGAGGGTAGGGCGGGGGCCAAACT
TCACGCCTCGGGCCTTGGCGGCCTCGCGCCCGCTCCGGGTGCGGTCGATGATTAGGGAACGCTCGAACTC
GGCAATGCCGGCGAACACGGTCAACACCATGCGGCCGGCCGGCGTGGTGGTGTCGGCCCACGGCTCTGCC
AGGCTACGCAGGCCCGCGCCGGCCTCCTGGATGCGCTCGGCAATGTCCAGTAGGTCGCGGGTGCTGCGGG
CCAGGCGGTCTAGCCTGGTCACTGTCACAACGTCGCCAGGGCGTAGGTGGTCAAGCATCCTGGCCAGCTC
CGGGCGGTCGCGCCTGGTGCCGGTGATCTTCTCGGAAAACAGCTTGGTGCAGCCGGCCGCGTGCAGTTCG
GCCCGTTGGTTGGTCAAGTCCTGGTCGTCGGTGCTGACGCGGGCATAGCCCAGCAGGCCAGCGGCGGCGC
TCTTGTTCATGGCGTAATGTCTCCGGTTCTAGTCGCAAGTATTCTACTTTATGCGACTAAAACACGCGAC
AAGAAAACGCCAGGAAAAGGGCAGGGCGGCAGCCTGTCGCGTAACTTAGGACTTGTGCGACATGTCGTTT
TCAGAAGACGGCTGCACTGAACGTCAGAAGCCGACTGCACTATAGCAGCGGAGGGGTTGGATCAAAGTAC
TTTGATCCCGAGGGGAACCCTGTGGTTGGCATGCACATACAAATGGACGAACGGATAAACCTTTTCACGC
CCTTTTAAATATCCGATTATTCTAATAAACGCTCTTTTCTCTTAGGTTTACCCGCCAATATATCCTGTCA
AACACTGATAGTTTAATTCCCGATCTAGTAACATAGATGACACCGCGCGCGATAATTTATCCTAGTTTGC
GCGCTATATTTTGTTTTCTATCGCGTATTAAATGTATAATTGCGGGACTCTAATCATAAAAACCCATCTC
ATAAATAACGTCATGCATTACATGTTAATTATTACATGCTTAACGTAATTCAACAGAAATTATATGATAA
TCATCGCAAGACCGGCAACAGGATTCAATCTTAAGAAACTTTATTGCCAAATGTTTGAACGATCGGGGAA
ATTCGAGCTGGTCACCTGTAATTCACACGTGGTGGTGGTGGTGGTGGCTAGCTTGTTTGCCTCCCTGCTG
CGGTTTTTCACCGAAGTTCATGCCAGTCCAGCGTTTTTGCAGCAGAAAAGCCGCCGACTTCGGTTTGCGG
TCGCGAGTGAAGATCCCTTTCTTGTTACCGCCAACGCGCAATATGCCTTGCGAGGTCGCAAAATCGGCGA
AATTCCATACCTGTTCACCGACGACGGCGCTGACGCGATCAAAGACGCGGTGATACATATCCAGCCATGC
ACACTGATACTCTTCACTCCACATGTCGGTGTACATTGAGTGCAGCCCGGCTAACGTATCCACGCCGTAT
TCGGTGATGATAATCGGCTGATGCAGTTTCTCCTGCCAGGCCAGAAGTTCTTTTTCCAGTACCTTCTCTG
CCGTTTCCAAATCGCCGCTTTGGACATACCATCCGTAATAACGGTTCAGGCACAGCACATCAAAGAGATC
GCTGATGGTATCGGTGTGAGCGTCGCAGAACATTACATTGACGCAGGTGATCGGACGCGTCGGGTCGAGT
TTACGCGTTGCTTCCGCCAGTGGCGCGAAATATTCCCGTGCACCTTGCGGACGGGTATCCGGTTCGTTGG
CAATACTCCACATCACCACGCTTGGGTGGTTTTTGTCACGCGCTATCAGCTCTTTAATCGCCTGTAAGTG
CGCTTGCTGAGTTTCCCCGTTGACTGCCTCTTCGCTGTACAGTTCTTTCGGCTTGTTGCCCGCTTCGAAA
CCAATGCCTAAAGAGAGGTTAAAGCCGACAGCAGCAGTTTCATCAATCACCACGATGCCATGTTCATCTG
CCCAGTCGAGCATCTCTTCAGCGTAAGGGTAATGCGAGGTACGGTAGGAGTTGGCCCCAATCCAGTCCAT
TAATGCGTGGTCGTGCACCATCAGCACGTTATCGAATCCTTTGCCACGCAAGTCCGCATCTTCATGACGA
CCAAAGCCAGTAAAGTAGAACGGTTTGTGGTTAATCAGGAACTGTTCGCCCTTCACTGCCACTGACCGGA
TGCCGACGCGAAGCGGGTAGATATCACACTCTGTCTGGCTTTTGGCTGTGACGCACAGTTCATAGAGATA
ACCTTCACCCGGTTGCCAGAGGTGCGGATTCACCACTTGCAAAGTCCCGCTAGTGCCTTGTCCAGTTGCA
ACCACCTGTTGATCCGCATCACGCAGTTCAACGCTGACATCACCATTGGCCACCACCTGCCAGTCAACAG
ACGCGTGGTTACAGTCTTGCGCGACATGCGTCACCACGGTGATATCGTCCACCCAGGTGTTCGGCGTGGT
GTAGAGCATTACGCTGCGATGGATTCCGGCATAGTTAAAGAAATCATGGAAGTAAGACTGCTTTTTCTTG
CCGTTTTCGTCGGTAATCACCATTCCCGGCGGGATAGTCTGCCAGTTCAGTTCGTTGTTCACACAAACGG
TGATACGTACACTTTTCCCGGCAATAACATACGGCGTGACATCGGCTTCAAATGGCGTATAGCCGCCCTG
ATGCTCCATCACTTCCTGATTATTGACCCACACTTTGCCGTAATGAGTGACCGCATCGAAACGCAGCACG
ATACGCTGGCCTGCCCAACCTTTCGGTATAAAGACTTCGCGCTGATACCAGACGTTGCCCGCATAATTAC
GAATATCTGCATCGGCGAACTGATCGTTAAAACTGCCTGGCACAGCAATTGCCCGGCTTTCTTGTAACGC
GCTTTCCCACCAACGCTGATCAATTCCACAGTTTTCGCGATCCAGACTGAATGCCCACAGGCCGTCGAGT
TTTTTGATTTCACGGGTTGGGGTTTCTACAGGACGGACGAGTCGTCGGTTCTGTAACTATCATCATCATC
ATAGACACACGAAATAAAGTAATCAGATTATCAGTTAAAGCTATGTAATATTTACACCATAACCAATCAA
TTAAAAAATAGATCAGTTTAAAGAAAGATCAAAGCTCAAAAAAATAAAAAGAGAAAAGGGTCCTAACCAA
GAAAATGAAGGAGAAAAACTAGAAATTTACCCTCAGATCTACCATGGTCAAGAGTCCCCCGTGTTCTCTC
CAAATGAAATGAACTTCCTTATATAGAGGAAGGGTCTTGCGAAGGATAGTGGGATTGTGCGTCATCCCTT
ACGTCAGTGGAGATATCACATCAATCCACTTGCTTTGAAGACGTGGTTGGAACGTCTTCTTTTTCCACGA
TGCTCCTCGTGGGTGGGGGTCCATCTTTGGGACCACTGTCGGCAGAGGCATCTTCAACGATGGCCTTTCC
TTTATCGCAATGATGGCATTTGTAGGAGCCACCTTCCTTTTCCACTATCTTCACAATAAAGTGACAGATA
GCTGGGCAATGGAATCCGAGGAGGTTTCCGGATATTACCCTTTGTTGAAAAGTCTCAATTGCCCTTTGGT
CTTCTGAGACTGTATCTTTGATATTTTTGGAGTAGACAAGTGTGTCGTGCTCCACCATGTTGACGAAGAT
TTTCTTCTTGTCATTGAGTCGTAAGAGACTCTGTATGAACTGTTCGCCAGTCTTTACGGCGAGTTCTGTT
AGGTCCTCTATTTGAATCTTTGACTCCATGAAGCTAAACTGAAGGCGGGAAACGACAATCTGATCCAAGC
TCAAGCTGCTCTAGCATTCGCCATTCAGGCTGCGCAACTGTTGGGAAGGGCGATCGGTGCGGGCCTCTTC
GCTATTACGCCAGCTGGCGAAAGGGGGATGTGCTGCAAGGCGATTAAGTTGGGTAACGCCAGGGTTTTCC
CAGTCACGACGTTGTAAAACGACGGCCAGTGCCAAGCTTGCATGCCTGCAGTTAATTAAGTTTGCAAGCA
GCAGATTACGCGCAGAAAAAAAGGATCTCAAGGAGATCCTTTGGATCACAAAAAAAAAAGCCCGCTCATT
AGGCGGGTTAAATTCCCGGGTACTGCAGCCGATTCATTAATGCAGGTTAACCTGGCTTATCGAAATTAAT
ACGACTCACTATAGGGAGACCGGCAGATCTGATCCCTACTCCAAAAATGTCAAAGATACAGTCTCAGAAG
ACCAAAGGGCTATTGAGACTTTTCAACAAAGGGTAATTTCGGGAAACCTCCTCGGATTCCATTGCCCAGC
TATCTGTCACTTCATCGAAAGGACAGTGGAAAAGGAAGGTGGCTCCTACAAATGCCATCATTGCGATAAA
GGAAAGGCTATCATTCAAGATGCCTCTGCCGACAGTGGTCCCAAAGATGGACCCCCACCCACGAGGAGCA
TCGTGGGAAAAGAAGGCGTTCCAACCACGTCTTCAAAGCAAGTGGATTGATGTGACATCTCCACTGACGT
AAGGGATGACGCACAATCCCGCCCCTACTCCAAAAATGTCAAAGATACTGTCTCAGAAGACCAAAGGGCT
AT
