>Addgene plasmid #84222 | Osa-pCAMBIA-1301-STTM439 | depositor partial sequence | sequence record 160770 | Backbone sequence
GATCTGAGGGTAAATTTCTAGTTTTTCTCCTTCATTTTCTTGGTTAGGACCCTTTTCTCTTTTTATTTTT
TTGAGCTTTGATCTTTCTTTAAACTGATCTATTTTTTAATTGATTGGTTATGGTGTAAATATTACATAGC
TTTAACTGATAATCTGATTACTTTATTTCGTGTGTCTATGATGATGATGATAGTTACAGAACCGACGACT
CGTCCGTCCTGTAGAAACCCCAACCCGTGAAATCAAAAAACTCGACGGCCTGTGGGCATTCAGTCTGGAT
CGCGAAAACTGTGGAATTGATCAGCGTTGGTGGGAAAGCGCGTTACAAGAAAGCCGGGCAATTGCTGTGC
CAGGCAGTTTTAACGATCAGTTCGCCGATGCAGATATTCGTAATTATGCGGGCAACGTCTGGTATCAGCG
CGAAGTCTTTATACCGAAAGGTTGGGCAGGCCAGCGTATCGTGCTGCGTTTCGATGCGGTCACTCATTAC
GGCAAAGTGTGGGTCAATAATCAGGAAGTGATGGAGCATCAGGGCGGCTATACGCCATTTGAAGCCGATG
TCACGCCGTATGTTATTGCCGGGAAAAGTGTACGTATCACCGTTTGTGTGAACAACGAACTGAACTGGCA
GACTATCCCGCCGGGAATGGTGATTACCGACGAAAACGGCAAGAAAAAGCAGTCTTACTTCCATGATTTC
TTTAACTATGCCGGAATCCATCGCAGCGTAATGCTCTACACCACGCCGAACACCTGGGTGGACGATATCA
CCGTGGTGACGCATGTCGCGCAAGACTGTAACCACGCGTCTGTTGACTGGCAGGTGGTGGCCAATGGTGA
TGTCAGCGTTGAACTGCGTGATGCGGATCAACAGGTGGTTGCAACTGGACAAGGCACTAGCGGGACTTTG
CAAGTGGTGAATCCGCACCTCTGGCAACCGGGTGAAGGTTATCTCTATGAACTCGAAGTCACAGCCAAAA
GCCAGACAGAGTCTGATATCTACCCGCTTCGCGTCGGCATCCGGTCAGTGGCAGTGAAGGGCCAACAGTT
CCTGATTAACCACAAACCGTTCTACTTTACTGGCTTTGGTCGTCATGAAGATGCGGACTTACGTGGCAAA
GGATTCGATAACGTGCTGATGGTGCACGACCACGCATTAATGGACTGGATTGGGGCCAACTCCTACCGTA
CCTCGCATTACCCTTACGCTGAAGAGATGCTCGACTGGGCAGATGAACATGGCATCGTGGTGATTGATGA
AACTGCTGCTGTCGGCTTTCAGCTGTCTTTAGGCATTGGTTTCGAAGCGGGCAACAAGCCGAAAGAACTG
TACAGCGAAGAGGCAGTCAACGGGGAAACTCAGCAAGCGCACTTACAGGCGATTAAAGAGCTGATAGCGC
GTGACAAAAACCACCCAAGCGTGGTGATGTGGAGTATTGCCAACGAACCGGATACCCGTCCGCAAGGTGC
ACGGGAATATTTCGCGCCACTGGCGGAAGCAACGCGTAAACTCGACCCGACGCGTCCGATCACCTGCGTC
AATGTAATGTTCTGCGACGCTCACACCGATACCATCAGCGATCTCTTTGATGTGCTGTGCCTGAACCGTT
ATTACGGATGGTATGTCCAAAGCGGCGATTTGGAAACGGCAGAGAAGGTACTGGAAAAAGAACTTCTGGC
CTGGCAGGAGAAACTGCATCAGCCGATTATCATCACCGAATACGGCGTGGATACGTTAGCCGGGCTGCAC
TCAATGTACACCGACATGTGGAGTGAAGAGTATCAGTGTGCATGGCTGGATATGTATCACCGCGTCTTTG
ATCGCGTCAGCGCCGTCGTCGGTGAACAGGTATGGAATTTCGCCGATTTTGCGACCTCGCAAGGCATATT
GCGCGTTGGCGGTAACAAGAAAGGGATCTTCACTCGCGACCGCAAACCGAAGTCGGCGGCTTTTCTGCTG
CAAAAACGCTGGACTGGCATGAACTTCGGTGAAAAACCGCAGCAGGGAGGCAAACAAGCTAGCCACCACC
ACCACCACCACGTGTGAATTACAGGTGACCAGCTCGAATTTCCCCGATCGTTCAAACATTTGGCAATAAA
GTTTCTTAAGATTGAATCCTGTTGCCGGTCTTGCGATGATTATCATATAATTTCTGTTGAATTACGTTAA
GCATGTAATAATTAACATGTAATGCATGACGTTATTTATGAGATGGGTTTTTATGATTAGAGTCCCGCAA
TTATACATTTAATACGCGATAGAAAACAAAATATAGCGCGCAAACTAGGATAAATTATCGCGCGCGGTGT
CATCTATGTTACTAGATCGGGAATTAAACTATCAGTGTTTGACAGGATATATTGGCGGGTAAACCTAAGA
GAAAAGAGCGTTTATTAGAATAACGGATATTTAAAAGGGCGTGAAAAGGTTTATCCGTTCGTCCATTTGT
ATGTGCATGCCAACCACAGGGTTCCCCTCGGGATCAAAGTACTTTGATCCAACCCCTCCGCTGCTATAGT
GCAGTCGGCTTCTGACGTTCAGTGCAGCCGTCTTCTGAAAACGACATGTCGCACAAGTCCTAAGTTACGC
GACAGGCTGCCGCCCTGCCCTTTTCCTGGCGTTTTCTTGTCGCGTGTTTTAGTCGCATAAAGTAGAATAC
TTGCGACTAGAACCGGAGACATTACGCCATGAACAAGAGCGCCGCCGCTGGCCTGCTGGGCTATGCCCGC
GTCAGCACCGACGACCAGGACTTGACCAACCAACGGGCCGAACTGCACGCGGCCGGCTGCACCAAGCTGT
TTTCCGAGAAGATCACCGGCACCAGGCGCGACCGCCCGGAGCTGGCCAGGATGCTTGACCACCTACGCCC
TGGCGACGTTGTGACAGTGACCAGGCTAGACCGCCTGGCCCGCAGCACCCGCGACCTACTGGACATTGCC
GAGCGCATCCAGGAGGCCGGCGCGGGCCTGCGTAGCCTGGCAGAGCCGTGGGCCGACACCACCACGCCGG
CCGGCCGCATGGTGTTGACCGTGTTCGCCGGCATTGCCGAGTTCGAGCGTTCCCTAATCATCGACCGCAC
CCGGAGCGGGCGCGAGGCCGCCAAGGCCCGAGGCGTGAAGTTTGGCCCCCGCCCTACCCTCACCCCGGCA
CAGATCGCGCACGCCCGCGAGCTGATCGACCAGGAAGGCCGCACCGTGAAAGAGGCGGCTGCACTGCTTG
GCGTGCATCGCTCGACCCTGTACCGCGCACTTGAGCGCAGCGAGGAAGTGACGCCCACCGAGGCCAGGCG
GCGCGGTGCCTTCCGTGAGGACGCATTGACCGAGGCCGACGCCCTGGCGGCCGCCGAGAATGAACGCCAA
GAGGAACAAGCATGAAACCGCACCAGGACGGCCAGGACGAACCGTTTTTCATTACCGAAGAGATCGAGGC
GGAGATGATCGCGGCCGGGTACGTGTTCGAGCCGCCCGCGCACGTCTCAACCGTGCGGCTGCATGAAATC
CTGGCCGGTTTGTCTGATGCCAAGCTGGCGGCCTGGCCGGCCAGCTTGGCCGCTGAAGAAACCGAGCGCC
GCCGTCTAAAAAGGTGATGTGTATTTGAGTAAAACAGCTTGCGTCATGCGGTCGCTGCGTATATGATGCG
ATGAGTAAATAAACAAATACGCAAGGGGAACGCATGAAGGTTATCGCTGTACTTAACCAGAAAGGCGGGT
CAGGCAAGACGACCATCGCAACCCATCTAGCCCGCGCCCTGCAACTCGCCGGGGCCGATGTTCTGTTAGT
CGATTCCGATCCCCAGGGCAGTGCCCGCGATTGGGCGGCCGTGCGGGAAGATCAACCGCTAACCGTTGTC
GGCATCGACCGCCCGACGATTGACCGCGACGTGAAGGCCATCGGCCGGCGCGACTTCGTAGTGATCGACG
GAGCGCCCCAGGCGGCGGACTTGGCTGTGTCCGCGATCAAGGCAGCCGACTTCGTGCTGATTCCGGTGCA
GCCAAGCCCTTACGACATATGGGCCACCGCCGACCTGGTGGAGCTGGTTAAGCAGCGCATTGAGGTCACG
GATGGAAGGCTACAAGCGGCCTTTGTCGTGTCGCGGGCGATCAAAGGCACGCGCATCGGCGGTGAGGTTG
CCGAGGCGCTGGCCGGGTACGAGCTGCCCATTCTTGAGTCCCGTATCACGCAGCGCGTGAGCTACCCAGG
CACTGCCGCCGCCGGCACAACCGTTCTTGAATCAGAACCCGAGGGCGACGCTGCCCGCGAGGTCCAGGCG
CTGGCCGCTGAAATTAAATCAAAACTCATTTGAGTTAATGAGGTAAAGAGAAAATGAGCAAAAGCACAAA
CACGCTAAGTGCCGGCCGTCCGAGCGCACGCAGCAGCAAGGCTGCAACGTTGGCCAGCCTGGCAGACACG
CCAGCCATGAAGCGGGTCAACTTTCAGTTGCCGGCGGAGGATCACACCAAGCTGAAGATGTACGCGGTAC
GCCAAGGCAAGACCATTACCGAGCTGCTATCTGAATACATCGCGCAGCTACCAGAGTAAATGAGCAAATG
AATAAATGAGTAGATGAATTTTAGCGGCTAAAGGAGGCGGCATGGAAAATCAAGAACAACCAGGCACCGA
CGCCGTGGAATGCCCCATGTGTGGAGGAACGGGCGGTTGGCCAGGCGTAAGCGGCTGGGTTGTCTGCCGG
CCCTGCAATGGCACTGGAACCCCCAAGCCCGAGGAATCGGCGTGAGCGGTCGCAAACCATCCGGCCCGGT
ACAAATCGGCGCGGCGCTGGGTGATGACCTGGTGGAGAAGTTGAAGGCCGCGCAGGCCGCCCAGCGGCAA
CGCATCGAGGCAGAAGCACGCCCCGGTGAATCGTGGCAAGCGGCCGCTGATCGAATCCGCAAAGAATCCC
GGCAACCGCCGGCAGCCGGTGCGCCGTCGATTAGGAAGCCGCCCAAGGGCGACGAGCAACCAGATTTTTT
CGTTCCGATGCTCTATGACGTGGGCACCCGCGATAGTCGCAGCATCATGGACGTGGCCGTTTTCCGTCTG
TCGAAGCGTGACCGACGAGCTGGCGAGGTGATCCGCTACGAGCTTCCAGACGGGCACGTAGAGGTTTCCG
CAGGGCCGGCCGGCATGGCCAGTGTGTGGGATTACGACCTGGTACTGATGGCGGTTTCCCATCTAACCGA
ATCCATGAACCGATACCGGGAAGGGAAGGGAGACAAGCCCGGCCGCGTGTTCCGTCCACACGTTGCGGAC
GTACTCAAGTTCTGCCGGCGAGCCGATGGCGGAAAGCAGAAAGACGACCTGGTAGAAACCTGCATTCGGT
TAAACACCACGCACGTTGCCATGCAGCGTACGAAGAAGGCCAAGAACGGCCGCCTGGTGACGGTATCCGA
GGGTGAAGCCTTGATTAGCCGCTACAAGATCGTAAAGAGCGAAACCGGGCGGCCGGAGTACATCGAGATC
GAGCTAGCTGATTGGATGTACCGCGAGATCACAGAAGGCAAGAACCCGGACGTGCTGACGGTTCACCCCG
ATTACTTTTTGATCGATCCCGGCATCGGCCGTTTTCTCTACCGCCTGGCACGCCGCGCCGCAGGCAAGGC
AGAAGCCAGATGGTTGTTCAAGACGATCTACGAACGCAGTGGCAGCGCCGGAGAGTTCAAGAAGTTCTGT
TTCACCGTGCGCAAGCTGATCGGGTCAAATGACCTGCCGGAGTACGATTTGAAGGAGGAGGCGGGGCAGG
CTGGCCCGATCCTAGTCATGCGCTACCGCAACCTGATCGAGGGCGAAGCATCCGCCGGTTCCTAATGTAC
GGAGCAGATGCTAGGGCAAATTGCCCTAGCAGGGGAAAAAGGTCGAAAAGGTCTCTTTCCTGTGGATAGC
ACGTACATTGGGAACCCAAAGCCGTACATTGGGAACCGGAACCCGTACATTGGGAACCCAAAGCCGTACA
TTGGGAACCGGTCACACATGTAAGTGACTGATATAAAAGAGAAAAAAGGCGATTTTTCCGCCTAAAACTC
TTTAAAACTTATTAAAACTCTTAAAACCCGCCTGGCCTGTGCATAACTGTCTGGCCAGCGCACAGCCGAA
GAGCTGCAAAAAGCGCCTACCCTTCGGTCGCTGCGCTCCCTACGCCCCGCCGCTTCGCGTCGGCCTATCG
CGGCCGCTGGCCGCTCAAAAATGGCTGGCCTACGGCCAGGCAATCTACCAGGGCGCGGACAAGCCGCGCC
GTCGCCACTCGACCGCCGGCGCCCACATCAAGGCACCCTGCCTCGCGCGTTTCGGTGATGACGGTGAAAA
CCTCTGACACATGCAGCTCCCGGAGACGGTCACAGCTTGTCTGTAAGCGGATGCCGGGAGCAGACAAGCC
CGTCAGGGCGCGTCAGCGGGTGTTGGCGGGTGTCGGGGCGCAGCCATGACCCAGTCACGTAGCGATAGCG
GAGTGTATACTGGCTTAACTATGCGGCATCAGAGCAGATTGTACTGAGAGTGCACCATATGCGGTGTGAA
ATACCGCACAGATGCGTAAGGAGAAAATACCGCATCAGGCGCTCTTCCGCTTCCTCGCTCACTGACTCGC
TGCGCTCGGTCGTTCGGCTGCGGCGAGCGGTATCAGCTCACTCAAAGGCGGTAATACGGTTATCCACAGA
ATCAGGGGATAACGCAGGAAAGAACATGTGAGCAAAAGGCCAGCAAAAGGCCAGGAACCGTAAAAAGGCC
GCGTTGCTGGCGTTTTTCCATAGGCTCCGCCCCCCTGACGAGCATCACAAAAATCGACGCTCAAGTCAGA
GGTGGCGAAACCCGACAGGACTATAAAGATACCAGGCGTTTCCCCCTGGAAGCTCCCTCGTGCGCTCTCC
TGTTCCGACCCTGCCGCTTACCGGATACCTGTCCGCCTTTCTCCCTTCGGGAAGCGTGGCGCTTTCTCAT
AGCTCACGCTGTAGGTATCTCAGTTCGGTGTAGGTCGTTCGCTCCAAGCTGGGCTGTGTGCACGAACCCC
CCGTTCAGCCCGACCGCTGCGCCTTATCCGGTAACTATCGTCTTGAGTCCAACCCGGTAAGACACGACTT
ATCGCCACTGGCAGCAGCCACTGGTAACAGGATTAGCAGAGCGAGGTATGTAGGCGGTGCTACAGAGTTC
TTGAAGTGGTGGCCTAACTACGGCTACACTAGAAGGACAGTATTTGGTATCTGCGCTCTGCTGAAGCCAG
TTACCTTCGGAAAAAGAGTTGGTAGCTCTTGATCCGGCAAACAAACCACCGCTGGTAGCGGTGGTTTTTT
TGTTTGCAAGCAGCAGATTACGCGCAGAAAAAAAGGATCTCAAGAAGATCCTTTGATCTTTTCTACGGGG
TCTGACGCTCAGTGGAACGAAAACTCACGTTAAGGGATTTTGGTCATGCATTCTAGGTACTAAAACAATT
CATCCAGTAAAATATAATATTTTATTTTCTCCCAATCAGGCTTGATCCCCAGTAAGTCAAAAAATAGCTC
GACATACTGTTCTTCCCCGATATCCTCCCTGATCGACCGGACGCAGAAGGCAATGTCATACCACTTGTCC
GCCCTGCCGCTTCTCCCAAGATCAATAAAGCCACTTACTTTGCCATCTTTCACAAAGATGTTGCTGTCTC
CCAGGTCGCCGTGGGAAAAGACAAGTTCCTCTTCGGGCTTTTCCGTCTTTAAAAAATCATACAGCTCGCG
CGGATCTTTAAATGGAGTGTCTTCTTCCCAGTTTTCGCAATCCACATCGGCCAGATCGTTATTCAGTAAG
TAATCCAATTCGGCTAAGCGGCTGTCTAAGCTATTCGTATAGGGACAATCCGATATGTCGATGGAGTGAA
AGAGCCTGATGCACTCCGCATACAGCTCGATAATCTTTTCAGGGCTTTGTTCATCTTCATACTCTTCCGA
GCAAAGGACGCCATCGGCCTCACTCATGAGCAGATTGCTCCAGCCATCATGCCGTTCAAAGTGCAGGACC
TTTGGAACAGGCAGCTTTCCTTCCAGCCATAGCATCATGTCCTTTTCCCGTTCCACATCATAGGTGGTCC
CTTTATACCGGCTGTCCGTCATTTTTAAATATAGGTTTTCATTTTCTCCCACCAGCTTATATACCTTAGC
AGGAGACATTCCTTCCGTATCTTTTACGCAGCGGTATTTTTCGATCAGTTTTTTCAATTCCGGTGATATT
CTCATTTTAGCCATTTATTATTTCCTTCCTCTTTTCTACAGTATTTAAAGATACCCCAAGAAGCTAATTA
TAACAAGACGAACTCCAATTCACTGTTCCTTGCATTCTAAAACCTTAAATACCAGAAAACAGCTTTTTCA
AAGTTGTTTTCAAAGTTGGCGTATAACATAGTATCGACGGAGCCGATTTTGAAACCGCGGTGATCACAGG
CAGCAACGCTCTGTCATCGTTACAATCAACATGCTACCCTCCGCGAGATCATCCGTGTTTCAAACCCGGC
AGCTTAGTTGCCGTTCTTCCGAATAGCATCGGTAACATGAGCAAAGTCTGCCGCCTTACAACGGCTCTCC
CGCTGACGCCGTCCCGGACTGATGGGCTGCCTGTATCGAGTGGTGATTTTGTGCCGAGCTGCCGGTCGGG
GAGCTGTTGGCTGGCTGGTGGCAGGATATATTGTGGTGTAAACAAATTGACGCTTAGACAACTTAATAAC
ACATTGCGGACGTTTTTAATGTACTGAATTAACGCCGAATTAATTCGGGGGATCTGGATTTTAGTACTGG
ATTTTGGTTTTAGGAATTAGAAATTTTATTGATAGAAGTATTTTACAAATACAAATACATACTAAGGGTT
TCTTATATGCTCAACACATGAGCGAAACCCTATAGGAACCCTAATTCCCTTATCTGGGAACTACTCACAC
ATTATTATGGAGAAACTCGAGCTTGTCGATCGACAGATCCGGTCGGCATCTACTCTATTTCTTTGCCCTC
GGACGAGTGCTGGGGCGTCGGTTTCCACTATCGGCGAGTACTTCTACACAGCCATCGGTCCAGACGGCCG
CGCTTCTGCGGGCGATTTGTGTACGCCCGACAGTCCCGGCTCCGGATCGGACGATTGCGTCGCATCGACC
CTGCGCCCAAGCTGCATCATCGAAATTGCCGTCAACCAAGCTCTGATAGAGTTGGTCAAGACCAATGCGG
AGCATATACGCCCGGAGTCGTGGCGATCCTGCAAGCTCCGGATGCCTCCGCTCGAAGTAGCGCGTCTGCT
GCTCCATACAAGCCAACCACGGCCTCCAGAAGAAGATGTTGGCGACCTCGTATTGGGAATCCCCGAACAT
CGCCTCGCTCCAGTCAATGACCGCTGTTATGCGGCCATTGTCCGTCAGGACATTGTTGGAGCCGAAATCC
GCGTGCACGAGGTGCCGGACTTCGGGGCAGTCCTCGGCCCAAAGCATCAGCTCATCGAGAGCCTGCGCGA
CGGACGCACTGACGGTGTCGTCCATCACAGTTTGCCAGTGATACACATGGGGATCAGCAATCGCGCATAT
GAAATCACGCCATGTAGTGTATTGACCGATTCCTTGCGGTCCGAATGGGCCGAACCCGCTCGTCTGGCTA
AGATCGGCCGCAGCGATCGCATCCATAGCCTCCGCGACCGGTTGTAGAACAGCGGGCAGTTCGGTTTCAG
GCAGGTCTTGCAACGTGACACCCTGTGCACGGCGGGAGATGCAATAGGTCAGGCTCTCGCTAAACTCCCC
AATGTCAAGCACTTCCGGAATCGGGAGCGCGGCCGATGCAAAGTGCCGATAAACATAACGATCTTTGTAG
AAACCATCGGCGCAGCTATTTACCCGCAGGACATATCCACGCCCTCCTACATCGAAGCTGAAAGCACGAG
ATTCTTCGCCCTCCGAGAGCTGCATCAGGTCGGAGACGCTGTCGAACTTTTCGATCAGAAACTTCTCGAC
AGACGTCGCGGTGAGTTCAGGCTTTTTCATATCTCATTGCCCCCCGGGATCTGCGAAAGCTCGAGAGAGA
TAGATTTGTAGAGAGAGACTGGTGATTTCAGCGTGTCCTCTCCAAATGAAATGAACTTCCTTATATAGAG
GAAGGTCTTGCGAAGGATAGTGGGATTGTGCGTCATCCCTTACGTCAGTGGAGATATCACATCAATCCAC
TTGCTTTGAAGACGTGGTTGGAACGTCTTCTTTTTCCACGATGCTCCTCGTGGGTGGGGGTCCATCTTTG
GGACCACTGTCGGCAGAGGCATCTTGAACGATAGCCTTTCCTTTATCGCAATGATGGCATTTGTAGGTGC
CACCTTCCTTTTCTACTGTCCTTTTGATGAAGTGACAGATAGCTGGGCAATGGAATCCGAGGAGGTTTCC
CGATATTACCCTTTGTTGAAAAGTCTCAATAGCCCTTTGGTCTTCTGAGACTGTATCTTTGATATTCTTG
GAGTAGACGAGAGTGTCGTGCTCCACCATGTTATCACATCAATCCACTTGCTTTGAAGACGTGGTTGGAA
CGTCTTCTTTTTCCACGATGCTCCTCGTGGGTGGGGGTCCATCTTTGGGACCACTGTCGGCAGAGGCATC
TTGAACGATAGCCTTTCCTTTATCGCAATGATGGCATTTGTAGGTGCCACCTTCCTTTTCTACTGTCCTT
TTGATGAAGTGACAGATAGCTGGGCAATGGAATCCGAGGAGGTTTCCCGATATTACCCTTTGTTGAAAAG
TCTCAATAGCCCTTTGGTCTTCTGAGACTGTATCTTTGATATTCTTGGAGTAGACGAGAGTGTCGTGCTC
CACCATGTTGGCAAGCTGCTCTAGCCAATACGCAAACCGCCTCTCCCCGCGCGTTGGCCGATTCATTAAT
GCAGCTGGCACGACAGGTTTCCCGACTGGAAAGCGGGCAGTGAGCGCAACGCAATTAATGTGAGTTAGCT
CACTCATTAGGCACCCCAGGCTTTACACTTTATGCTTCCGGCTCGTATGTTGTGTGGAATTGTGAGCGGA
TAACAATTTCACACAGGAAACAGCTATGACCATGATTACGAATTCGAGCTCGGTACCCGGGGATCCTCTA
GAGTCGACCTGCAGGCATGCAAGCTTGGCACTGGCCGTCGTTTTACAACGTCGTGACTGGGAAAACCCTG
GCGTTACCCAACTTAATCGCCTTGCAGCACATCCCCCTTTCGCCAGCTGGCGTAATAGCGAAGAGGCCCG
CACCGATCGCCCTTCCCAACAGTTGCGCAGCCTGAATGGCGAATGCTAGAGCAGCTTGAGCTTGGATCAG
ATTGTCGTTTCCCGCCTTCAGTTTAGCTTCATGGAGTCAAAGATTCAAATAGAGGACCTAACAGAACTCG
CCGTAAAGACTGGCGAACAGTTCATACAGAGTCTCTTACGACTCAATGACAAGAAGAAAATCTTCGTCAA
CATGGTGGAGCACGACACACTTGTCTACTCCAAAAATATCAAAGATACAGTCTCAGAAGACCAAAGGGCA
ATTGAGACTTTTCAACAAAGGGTAATATCCGGAAACCTCCTCGGATTCCATTGCCCAGCTATCTGTCACT
TTATTGTGAAGATAGTGGAAAAGGAAGGTGGCTCCTACAAATGCCATCATTGCGATAAAGGAAAGGCCAT
CGTTGAAGATGCCTCTGCCGACAGTGGTCCCAAAGATGGACCCCCACCCACGAGGAGCATCGTGGAAAAA
GAAGACGTTCCAACCACGTCTTCAAAGCAAGTGGATTGATGTGATATCTCCACTGACGTAAGGGATGACG
CACAATCCCACTATCCTTCGCAAGACCCTTCCTCTATATAAGGAAGTTCATTTCATTTGGAGAGAACACG
GGGGACTCTTGACCATGGTA
