>Addgene plasmid #84222 | Osa-pCAMBIA-1301-STTM439 | depositor partial sequence | sequence record 174503 | STTM439
CATTTGGAGAGGACAGCCCAAGCTTTCGAACAACCGCTACGGTTCGACAGTTGTTGTTGTTATGGTCTAA
TTTAAATATGGTCTAAAGAAGAAGAATTCGAACAACCGCTACGGTTCGACAGAATTCGGTACGCTGAAAT
CACCAG
